Addgene plasmid #130694: pLVH-EF1a-GFP-P2A-KLF4
Purpose: Lentiviral plasmids encoding human KLF4 with co-expressoin of GFP mediated by P2A.
Depositing lab: Kejin Hu. Depositing organization: University of Alabama at Birmingham. Publication: The acetyllysine reader BRD3R promotes human nuclear reprogramming and regulates mitosis. Shao Z, Zhang R, Khodadadi-Jamayran A, Chen B, Crowley MR, Festok MA, Crossman DK, Townes TM, Hu K. Nat Commun. 2016 Mar 7;7:10869. doi: 10.1038/ncomms10869. PubMed 26947130.
Backbone
  Vector backbone: pLVH-EF1a-GFP-P2A
  Backbone manufacturer: Hu Lab
  Backbone size w/o insert (bp): 8277
  Vector type: Lentiviral
Growth in bacteria
  Bacterial resistance: Ampicillin, 100 μg/mL
  Growth temperature: 37°C
  Growth strain: NEB Stable
  Copy number: Unknown
Gene/Insert
  Gene/Insert name: human KLF4
  Species: H. sapiens (human)
  Insert size (bp): 1413
  Entrez Gene: KLF4 (a.k.a. EZF, GKLF)
Terms and licenses: Academic/Nonprofit Terms; Industry Terms: Not Available to Industry
Depositor comments: We extensively modified the plasmid of pLVX-AcGFP-C1 (Clontech, 632155) by replacing CMV promoter with EF1a promoter, adding P2A to mediate co-expression of the gene of interest, and removal of PGK promoter and puromycin resistant gene to make a lentiviral backbone vector of pLVH-EF1a-P2A.
How to cite: pLVH-EF1a-GFP-P2A-KLF4 was a gift from Kejin Hu (Addgene plasmid # 130694 ; http://n2t.net/addgene:130694 ; RRID:Addgene_130694)
