[The description below was written by a language model from this plasmid's Addgene catalogue record and the feature table of its GenBank file.]
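Description:
pLVH-EF1a-GFP-P2A-KLF4 is an HIV-1-based lentiviral transfer plasmid for expressing human KLF4 together with a green fluorescent reporter in mammalian cells. According to the depositor, its backbone was derived from the commercial vector pLVX-AcGFP-C1 by replacing the CMV promoter with the EF1a promoter, adding a P2A sequence, and removing the PGK promoter and puromycin resistance gene, so the integrated provirus carries no drug selection marker and transduced cells are identified by fluorescence instead. In bacteria the plasmid replicates from a high-copy ColE1/pUC-type origin and is selected with ampicillin through the bla gene. The record lists a recombination-tolerant E. coli strain for propagation, as is usual for LTR-containing vectors.

The viral region is flanked by two full-length HIV-1 LTRs (both labelled 3' LTR by the automated annotation) and contains the Psi packaging signal, the Rev response element for nuclear export of the genomic RNA, and the cPPT/CTS element that aids nuclear import in target cells. The human EF-1-alpha core promoter with its intron A drives a single open reading frame that begins at a Kozak sequence with codon-optimised AcGFP1, followed by the P2A peptide. Ribosomal skipping at P2A yields GFP and the downstream protein as separate polypeptides from one transcript. The KLF4 coding sequence itself is not annotated in the feature table, but the unannotated gap between P2A and the WPRE matches the stated insert size of about 1.4 kb. The WPRE enhances transcript expression. The associated publication concerns human nuclear reprogramming, consistent with use of this vector to deliver KLF4 as a reprogramming factor while tracking transduction by GFP.
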