LOCUS       Exported 9644 bp ds-DNA circular SYN 12-MAY-2021
DEFINITION  Lentiviral plasmids encoding human KLF4 with co-expressoin of GFP
            mediated by P2A..
ACCESSION   .
VERSION     .
KEYWORDS    pLVH-EF1a-GFP-P2A-KLF4
SOURCE      synthetic DNA construct
  ORGANISM  synthetic DNA construct
REFERENCE   1 (bases 1 to 9644)
  AUTHORS   Shao Z, Zhang R, Khodadadi-Jamayran A, Chen B, Crowley MR, Festok
            MA, Crossman DK, Townes TM, Hu K
  TITLE     The acetyllysine reader BRD3R promotes human nuclear reprogramming
            and regulates mitosis.
  JOURNAL   Nat Commun. 2016 Mar 7;7:10869. doi: 10.1038/ncomms10869.
  PUBMED    26947130
REFERENCE   2 (bases 1 to 9644)
  AUTHORS   .
  TITLE     Direct Submission
  JOURNAL   Exported May 12, 2021 from SnapGene Server 1.1.58
            http://www.snapgene.com
FEATURES             Location/Qualifiers
     source          1..9644
                     /organism="synthetic DNA construct"
                     /mol_type="other DNA"
     LTR             1..634
                     /label=3' LTR
                     /note="3' long terminal repeat (LTR) from HIV-1"
     misc_feature    681..806
                     /label=HIV-1 Psi
                     /note="packaging signal of human immunodeficiency virus
                     type 1"
     misc_feature    1303..1536
                     /label=RRE
                     /note="The Rev response element (RRE) of HIV-1 allows for
                     Rev-dependent mRNA export from the nucleus to the
                     cytoplasm."
     CDS             1721..1765
                     /codon_start=1
                     /product="antigenic peptide corresponding to amino acids
                     655 to 669 of the HIV envelope protein gp41 (Lutje Hulsik
                     et al., 2013)"
                     /label=gp41 peptide
                     /note="recognized by the 2H10 single-chain llama nanobody"
                     /translation="KNEQELLELDKWASL"
     misc_feature    2028..2143
                     /label=cPPT/CTS
                     /note="central polypurine tract and central termination
                     sequence of HIV-1 (lacking the first T)"
     promoter        2197..2408
                     /label=EF-1-alpha core promoter
                     /note="core promoter for human elongation factor
                     EF-1-alpha"
     intron          2409..3347
                     /label=EF-1-alpha intron A
                     /note="intron upstream of the start codon of human
                     EF-1-alpha"
     primer_bind     3304..3324
                     /label=EF1a-F
                     /note="Human elongation factor-1a promoter, forward primer"
     regulatory      3364..3373
                     /regulatory_class="other"
                     /note="vertebrate consensus sequence for strong initiation
                     of translation (Kozak, 1987)"
     CDS             3370..4086
                     /codon_start=1
                     /product="Aequorea coerulescens GFP"
                     /label=AcGFP1
                     /note="mammalian codon-optimized"
                     /translation="MVSKGAELFTGIVPILIELNGDVNGHKFSVSGEGEGDATYGKLTL
                     KFICTTGKLPVPWPTLVTTLSYGVQCFSRYPDHMKQHDFFKSAMPEGYIQERTIFFEDD
                     GNYKSRAEVKFEGDTLVNRIELTGTDFKEDGNILGNKMEYNYNAHNVYIMTDKAKNGIK
                     VNFKIRHNIEDGSVQLADHYQQNTPIGDGPVLLPDNHYLSTQSALSKDPNEKRDHMIYF
                     GFVTAAAITHGMDELYK"
     CDS             4114..4170
                     /codon_start=1
                     /product="2A peptide from porcine teschovirus-1
                     polyprotein"
                     /label=P2A
                     /note="Eukaryotic ribosomes fail to insert a peptide bond
                     between the Gly and Pro residues, yielding separate
                     polypeptides."
                     /translation="ATNFSLLKQAGDVEENPGP"
     misc_feature    5612..6200
                     /label=WPRE
                     /note="woodchuck hepatitis virus posttranscriptional
                     regulatory element"
     primer_bind     complement(5665..5685)
                     /label=WPRE-R
                     /note="WPRE, reverse primer"
     CDS             complement(6083..6094)
                     /codon_start=1
                     /product="Factor Xa recognition and cleavage site"
                     /label=Factor Xa site
                     /translation="IEGR"
     LTR             6407..7040
                     /label=3' LTR
                     /note="3' long terminal repeat (LTR) from HIV-1"
     primer_bind     complement(7169..7185)
                     /label=M13 rev
                     /note="common sequencing primer, one of multiple similar
                     variants"
     primer_bind     complement(7169..7185)
                     /label=M13 Reverse
                     /note="In lacZ gene. Also called M13-rev"
     primer_bind     complement(7182..7204)
                     /label=M13/pUC Reverse
                     /note="In lacZ gene"
     protein_bind    7193..7209
                     /label=lac operator
                     /bound_moiety="lac repressor encoded by lacI"
                     /note="The lac repressor binds to the lac operator to
                     inhibit transcription in E. coli. This inhibition can be
                     relieved by adding lactose or
                     isopropyl-beta-D-thiogalactopyranoside (IPTG)."
     promoter        complement(7217..7247)
                     /label=lac promoter
                     /note="promoter for the E. coli lac operon"
     protein_bind    7262..7283
                     /label=CAP binding site
                     /bound_moiety="E. coli catabolite activator protein"
                     /note="CAP binding activates transcription in the presence
                     of cAMP."
     primer_bind     complement(7400..7417)
                     /label=L4440
                     /note="L4440 vector, forward primer"
     rep_origin      complement(7571..8159)
                     /direction=LEFT
                     /label=ori
                     /note="high-copy-number ColE1/pMB1/pBR322/pUC origin of
                     replication"
     primer_bind     complement(7651..7670)
                     /label=pBR322ori-F
                     /note="pBR322 origin, forward primer"
     CDS             complement(8330..9190)
                     /codon_start=1
                     /gene="bla"
                     /product="beta-lactamase"
                     /label=AmpR
                     /note="confers resistance to ampicillin, carbenicillin, and
                     related antibiotics"
                     /translation="MSIQHFRVALIPFFAAFCLPVFAHPETLVKVKDAEDQLGARVGYI
                     ELDLNSGKILESFRPEERFPMMSTFKVLLCGAVLSRIDAGQEQLGRRIHYSQNDLVEYS
                     PVTEKHLTDGMTVRELCSAAITMSDNTAANLLLTTIGGPKELTAFLHNMGDHVTRLDRW
                     EPELNEAIPNDERDTTMPVAMATTLRKLLTGELLTLASRQQLIDWMEADKVAGPLLRSA
                     LPAGWFIADKSGAGERGSRGIIAALGPDGKPSRIVVIYTTGSQATMDERNRQIAEIGAS
                     LIKHW"
     primer_bind     8953..8972
                     /label=Amp-R
                     /note="Ampicillin resistance gene, reverse primer"
     promoter        complement(9191..9295)
                     /gene="bla"
                     /label=AmpR promoter
     polyA_signal    9343..9477
                     /label=SV40 poly(A) signal
                     /note="SV40 polyadenylation signal"
     primer_bind     complement(9380..9399)
                     /label=SV40pA-R
                     /note="SV40 polyA, reverse primer"
     primer_bind     9434..9453
                     /label=EBV-rev
                     /note="SV40 polyA terminator, reverse primer"
ORIGIN
        1 tggaagggct aattcactcc caaagaagac aagatatcct tgatctgtgg atctaccaca
       61 cacaaggcta cttccctgat tagcagaact acacaccagg gccaggggtc agatatccac
      121 tgacctttgg atggtgctac aagctagtac cagttgagcc agataaggta gaagaggcca
      181 ataaaggaga gaacaccagc ttgttacacc ctgtgagcct gcatgggatg gatgacccgg
      241 agagagaagt gttagagtgg aggtttgaca gccgcctagc atttcatcac gtggcccgag
      301 agctgcatcc ggagtacttc aagaactgct gatatcgagc ttgctacaag ggactttccg
      361 ctggggactt tccagggagg cgtggcctgg gcgggactgg ggagtggcga gccctcagat
      421 cctgcatata agcagctgct ttttgcctgt actgggtctc tctggttaga ccagatctga
      481 gcctgggagc tctctggcta actagggaac ccactgctta agcctcaata aagcttgcct
      541 tgagtgcttc aagtagtgtg tgcccgtctg ttgtgtgact ctggtaacta gagatccctc
      601 agaccctttt agtcagtgtg gaaaatctct agcagtggcg cccgaacagg gacttgaaag
      661 cgaaagggaa accagaggag ctctctcgac gcaggactcg gcttgctgaa gcgcgcacgg
      721 caagaggcga ggggcggcga ctggtgagta cgccaaaaat tttgactagc ggaggctaga
      781 aggagagaga tgggtgcgag agcgtcagta ttaagcgggg gagaattaga tcgcgatggg
      841 aaaaaattcg gttaaggcca gggggaaaga aaaaatataa attaaaacat atagtatggg
      901 caagcaggga gctagaacga ttcgcagtta atcctggcct gttagaaaca tcagaaggct
      961 gtagacaaat actgggacag ctacaaccat cccttcagac aggatcagaa gaacttagat
     1021 cattatataa tacagtagca accctctatt gtgtgcatca aaggatagag ataaaagaca
     1081 ccaaggaagc tttagacaag atagaggaag agcaaaacaa aagtaagacc accgcacagc
     1141 aagcggccgg ccgctgatct tcagacctgg aggaggagat atgagggaca attggagaag
     1201 tgaattatat aaatataaag tagtaaaaat tgaaccatta ggagtagcac ccaccaaggc
     1261 aaagagaaga gtggtgcaga gagaaaaaag agcagtggga ataggagctt tgttccttgg
     1321 gttcttggga gcagcaggaa gcactatggg cgcagcgtca atgacgctga cggtacaggc
     1381 cagacaatta ttgtctggta tagtgcagca gcagaacaat ttgctgaggg ctattgaggc
     1441 gcaacagcat ctgttgcaac tcacagtctg gggcatcaag cagctccagg caagaatcct
     1501 ggctgtggaa agatacctaa aggatcaaca gctcctgggg atttggggtt gctctggaaa
     1561 actcatttgc accactgctg tgccttggaa tgctagttgg agtaataaat ctctggaaca
     1621 gatttggaat cacacgacct ggatggagtg ggacagagaa attaacaatt acacaagctt
     1681 aatacactcc ttaattgaag aatcgcaaaa ccagcaagaa aagaatgaac aagaattatt
     1741 ggaattagat aaatgggcaa gtttgtggaa ttggtttaac ataacaaatt ggctgtggta
     1801 tataaaatta ttcataatga tagtaggagg cttggtaggt ttaagaatag tttttgctgt
     1861 actttctata gtgaatagag ttaggcaggg atattcacca ttatcgtttc agacccacct
     1921 cccaaccccg aggggacccg acaggcccga aggaatagaa gaagaaggtg gagagagaga
     1981 cagagacaga tccattcgat tagtgaacgg atctcgacgg tatcgccttt aaaagaaaag
     2041 gggggattgg ggggtacagt gcaggggaaa gaatagtaga cataatagca acagacatac
     2101 aaactaaaga attacaaaaa caaattacaa aaattcaaaa ttttcgggtt tattacaggg
     2161 acagcagaga tccagtttat cgatgtgccc gtcagtgggc agagcgcaca tcgcccacag
     2221 tccccgagaa gttgggggga ggggtcggca attgaaccgg tgcctagaga aggtggcgcg
     2281 gggtaaactg ggaaagtgat gtcgtgtact ggctccgcct ttttcccgag ggtgggggag
     2341 aaccgtatat aagtgcagta gtcgccgtga acgttctttt tcgcaacggg tttgccgcca
     2401 gaacacaggt aagtgccgtg tgtggttccc gcgggcctgg cctctttacg ggttatggcc
     2461 cttgcgtgcc ttgaattact tccacctggc tgcagtacgt gattcttgat cccgagcttc
     2521 gggttggaag tgggtgggag agttcgaggc cttgcgctta aggagcccct tcgcctcgtg
     2581 cttgagttga ggcctggcct gggcgctggg gccgccgcgt gcgaatctgg tggcaccttc
     2641 gcgcctgtct cgctgctttc gataagtctc tagccattta aaatttttga tgacctgctg
     2701 cgacgctttt tttctggcaa gatagtcttg taaatgcggg ccaagatctg cacactggta
     2761 tttcggtttt tggggccgcg ggcggcgacg gggcccgtgc gtcccagcgc acatgttcgg
     2821 cgaggcgggg cctgcgagcg cggccaccga gaatcggacg ggggtagtct caagctggcc
     2881 ggcctgctct ggtgcctggc ctcgcgccgc cgtgtatcgc cccgccctgg gcggcaaggc
     2941 tggcccggtc ggcaccagtt gcgtgagcgg aaagatggcc gcttcccggc cctgctgcag
     3001 ggagctcaaa atggaggacg cggcgctcgg gagagcgggc gggtgagtca cccacacaaa
     3061 ggaaaagggc ctttccgtcc tcagccgtcg cttcatgtga ctccacggag taccgggcgc
     3121 cgtccaggca cctcgattag ttctcgagct tttggagtac gtcgtcttta ggttgggggg
     3181 aggggtttta tgcgatggag tttccccaca ctgagtgggt ggagactgaa gttaggccag
     3241 cttggcactt gatgtaattc tccttggaat ttgccctttt tgagtttgga tcttggttca
     3301 ttctcaagcc tcagacagtg gttcaaagtt tttttcttcc atttcaggtg tcgtgacccg
     3361 gtcgccacca tggtgagcaa gggcgccgag ctgttcaccg gcatcgtgcc catcctgatc
     3421 gagctgaatg gcgatgtgaa tggccacaag ttcagcgtga gcggcgaggg cgagggcgat
     3481 gccacctacg gcaagctgac cctgaagttc atctgcacca ccggcaagct gcctgtgccc
     3541 tggcccaccc tggtgaccac cctgagctac ggcgtgcagt gcttctcacg ctaccccgat
     3601 cacatgaagc agcacgactt cttcaagagc gccatgcctg agggctacat ccaggagcgc
     3661 accatcttct tcgaggatga cggcaactac aagtcgcgcg ccgaggtgaa gttcgagggc
     3721 gataccctgg tgaatcgcat cgagctgacc ggcaccgatt tcaaggagga tggcaacatc
     3781 ctgggcaata agatggagta caactacaac gcccacaatg tgtacatcat gaccgacaag
     3841 gccaagaatg gcatcaaggt gaacttcaag atccgccaca acatcgagga tggcagcgtg
     3901 cagctggccg accactacca gcagaatacc cccatcggcg atggccctgt gctgctgccc
     3961 gataaccact acctgtccac ccagagcgcc ctgtccaagg accccaacga gaagcgcgat
     4021 cacatgatct acttcggctt cgtgaccgcc gccgccatca cccacggcat ggatgagctg
     4081 tacaagtccg gactcagatc tcgaggatct ggagcaacaa acttctcact actcaaacaa
     4141 gcaggtgacg tggaggagaa tcccggcccc atggctgtca gcgacgcgct gctcccatct
     4201 ttctccacgt tcgcgtctgg cccggcggga agggagaaga cactgcgtca agcaggtgcc
     4261 ccgaataacc gctggcggga ggagctctcc cacatgaagc gacttccccc agtgcttccc
     4321 ggccgcccct atgacctggc ggcggcgacc gtggccacag acctggagag cggcggagcc
     4381 ggtgcggctt gcggcggtag caacctggcg cccctacctc ggagagagac cgaggagttc
     4441 aacgatctcc tggacctgga ctttattctc tccaattcgc tgacccatcc tccggagtca
     4501 gtggccgcca ccgtgtcctc gtcagcgtca gcctcctctt cgtcgtcgcc gtcgagcagc
     4561 ggccctgcca gcgcgccctc cacctgcagc ttcacctatc cgatccgggc cgggaacgac
     4621 ccgggcgtgg cgccgggcgg cacgggcgga ggcctcctct atggcaggga gtccgctccc
     4681 cctccgacgg ctcccttcaa cctggcggac atcaacgacg tgagcccctc gggcggcttc
     4741 gtggccgagc tcctgcggcc agaattggac ccggtgtaca ttccgccgca gcagccgcag
     4801 ccgccaggtg gcgggctgat gggcaagttc gtgctgaagg cgtcgctgag cgcccctggc
     4861 agcgagtacg gcagcccgtc ggtcatcagc gtcagcaaag gcagccctga cggcagccac
     4921 ccggtggtgg tggcgcccta caacggcggg ccgccgcgca cgtgccccaa gatcaagcag
     4981 gaggcggtct cttcgtgcac ccacttgggc gctggacccc ctctcagcaa tggccaccgg
     5041 ccggctgcac acgacttccc cctggggcgg cagctcccca gcaggactac cccgaccctg
     5101 ggtcttgagg aagtgctgag cagcagggac tgtcaccctg ccctgccgct tcctcccggc
     5161 ttccatcccc acccggggcc caattaccca tccttcctgc ccgatcagat gcagccgcaa
     5221 gtcccgccgc tccattacca agagctcatg ccacccggtt cctgcatgcc agaggagccc
     5281 aagccaaaga ggggaagacg atcgtggccc cggaaaagga ccgccaccca cacttgtgat
     5341 tacgcgggct gcggcaaaac ctacacaaag agttcccatc tcaaggcaca cctgcgaacc
     5401 cacacaggtg agaaacctta ccactgtgac tgggacggct gtggatggaa attcgcccgc
     5461 tcagatgaac tgaccaggca ctaccgtaaa cacacggggc accgcccgtt ccagtgccaa
     5521 aaatgcgacc gagcattttc caggtcggac cacctcgcct tacacatgaa gaggcatttt
     5581 taaggatcca ccggatctag gcgtctggaa caatcaacct ctggattaca aaatttgtga
     5641 aagattgact ggtattctta actatgttgc tccttttacg ctatgtggat acgctgcttt
     5701 aatgcctttg tatcatgcta ttgcttcccg tatggctttc attttctcct ccttgtataa
     5761 atcctggttg ctgtctcttt atgaggagtt gtggcccgtt gtcaggcaac gtggcgtggt
     5821 gtgcactgtg tttgctgacg caacccccac tggttggggc attgccacca cctgtcagct
     5881 cctttccggg actttcgctt tccccctccc tattgccacg gcggaactca tcgccgcctg
     5941 ccttgcccgc tgctggacag gggctcggct gttgggcact gacaattccg tggtgttgtc
     6001 ggggaagctg acgtcctttc catggctgct cgcctgtgtt gccacctgga ttctgcgcgg
     6061 gacgtccttc tgctacgtcc cttcggccct caatccagcg gaccttcctt cccgcggcct
     6121 gctgccggct ctgcggcctc ttccgcgtct tcgccttcgc cctcagacga gtcggatctc
     6181 cctttgggcc gcctccccgc ctggaattaa ttctgcagtc gagacctaga aaaacatgga
     6241 gcaatcacaa gtagcaatac agcagctacc aatgctgatt gtgcctggct agaagcacaa
     6301 gaggaggagg aggtgggttt tccagtcaca cctcaggtac ctttaagacc aatgacttac
     6361 aaggcagctg tagatcttag ccacttttta aaagaaaaga ggggactgga agggctaatt
     6421 cactcccaac gaagacaaga tatccttgat ctgtggatct accacacaca aggctacttc
     6481 cctgattagc agaactacac accagggcca ggggtcagat atccactgac ctttggatgg
     6541 tgctacaagc tagtaccagt tgagccagat aaggtagaag aggccaataa aggagagaac
     6601 accagcttgt tacaccctgt gagcctgcat gggatggatg acccggagag agaagtgtta
     6661 gagtggaggt ttgacagccg cctagcattt catcacgtgg cccgagagct gcatccggag
     6721 tacttcaaga actgctgata tcgagcttgc tacaagggac tttccgctgg ggactttcca
     6781 gggaggcgtg gcctgggcgg gactggggag tggcgagccc tcagatcctg catataagca
     6841 gctgcttttt gcctgtactg ggtctctctg gttagaccag atctgagcct gggagctctc
     6901 tggctaacta gggaacccac tgcttaagcc tcaataaagc ttgccttgag tgcttcaagt
     6961 agtgtgtgcc cgtctgttgt gtgactctgg taactagaga tccctcagac ccttttagtc
     7021 agtgtggaaa atctctagca gtagtagttc atgtcatctt attattcagt atttataact
     7081 tgcaaagaaa tgaatatcag agagtgagag gccttgacat tgctagcgtt ttaccgtcga
     7141 cctctagcta gagcttggcg taatcatggt catagctgtt tcctgtgtga aattgttatc
     7201 cgctcacaat tccacacaac atacgagccg gaagcataaa gtgtaaagcc tggggtgcct
     7261 aatgagtgag ctaactcaca ttaattgcgt tgcgctcact gcccgctttc cagtcgggaa
     7321 acctgtcgtg ccagctgcat taatgaatcg gccaacgcgc ggggagaggc ggtttgcgta
     7381 ttgggcgctc ttccgcttcc tcgctcactg actcgctgcg ctcggtcgtt cggctgcggc
     7441 gagcggtatc agctcactca aaggcggtaa tacggttatc cacagaatca ggggataacg
     7501 caggaaagaa catgtgagca aaaggccagc aaaaggccag gaaccgtaaa aaggccgcgt
     7561 tgctggcgtt tttccatagg ctccgccccc ctgacgagca tcacaaaaat cgacgctcaa
     7621 gtcagaggtg gcgaaacccg acaggactat aaagatacca ggcgtttccc cctggaagct
     7681 ccctcgtgcg ctctcctgtt ccgaccctgc cgcttaccgg atacctgtcc gcctttctcc
     7741 cttcgggaag cgtggcgctt tctcatagct cacgctgtag gtatctcagt tcggtgtagg
     7801 tcgttcgctc caagctgggc tgtgtgcacg aaccccccgt tcagcccgac cgctgcgcct
     7861 tatccggtaa ctatcgtctt gagtccaacc cggtaagaca cgacttatcg ccactggcag
     7921 cagccactgg taacaggatt agcagagcga ggtatgtagg cggtgctaca gagttcttga
     7981 agtggtggcc taactacggc tacactagaa gaacagtatt tggtatctgc gctctgctga
     8041 agccagttac cttcggaaaa agagttggta gctcttgatc cggcaaacaa accaccgctg
     8101 gtagcggtgg tttttttgtt tgcaagcagc agattacgcg cagaaaaaaa ggatctcaag
     8161 aagatccttt gatcttttct acggggtctg acgctcagtg gaacgaaaac tcacgttaag
     8221 ggattttggt catgagatta tcaaaaagga tcttcaccta gatcctttta aattaaaaat
     8281 gaagttttaa atcaatctaa agtatatatg agtaaacttg gtctgacagt taccaatgct
     8341 taatcagtga ggcacctatc tcagcgatct gtctatttcg ttcatccata gttgcctgac
     8401 tccccgtcgt gtagataact acgatacggg agggcttacc atctggcccc agtgctgcaa
     8461 tgataccgcg agacccacgc tcaccggctc cagatttatc agcaataaac cagccagccg
     8521 gaagggccga gcgcagaagt ggtcctgcaa ctttatccgc ctccatccag tctattaatt
     8581 gttgccggga agctagagta agtagttcgc cagttaatag tttgcgcaac gttgttgcca
     8641 ttgctacagg catcgtggtg tcacgctcgt cgtttggtat ggcttcattc agctccggtt
     8701 cccaacgatc aaggcgagtt acatgatccc ccatgttgtg caaaaaagcg gttagctcct
     8761 tcggtcctcc gatcgttgtc agaagtaagt tggccgcagt gttatcactc atggttatgg
     8821 cagcactgca taattctctt actgtcatgc catccgtaag atgcttttct gtgactggtg
     8881 agtactcaac caagtcattc tgagaatagt gtatgcggcg accgagttgc tcttgcccgg
     8941 cgtcaatacg ggataatacc gcgccacata gcagaacttt aaaagtgctc atcattggaa
     9001 aacgttcttc ggggcgaaaa ctctcaagga tcttaccgct gttgagatcc agttcgatgt
     9061 aacccactcg tgcacccaac tgatcttcag catcttttac tttcaccagc gtttctgggt
     9121 gagcaaaaac aggaaggcaa aatgccgcaa aaaagggaat aagggcgaca cggaaatgtt
     9181 gaatactcat actcttcctt tttcaatatt attgaagcat ttatcagggt tattgtctca
     9241 tgagcggata catatttgaa tgtatttaga aaaataaaca aataggggtt ccgcgcacat
     9301 ttccccgaaa agtgccacct gacgtcgacg gatcgggaga tcaacttgtt tattgcagct
     9361 tataatggtt acaaataaag caatagcatc acaaatttca caaataaagc atttttttca
     9421 ctgcattcta gttgtggttt gtccaaactc atcaatgtat cttatcatgt ctggatcaac
     9481 tggataactc aagctaacca aaatcatccc aaacttccca ccccataccc tattaccact
     9541 gccaattacc tgtggtttca tttactctaa acctgtgatt cctctgaatt attttcattt
     9601 taaagaaatt gtatttgtta aatatgtact acaaacttag tagt
//
